Addgene plasmid #38054: pXCX.Syn.EGFP
Depositing lab: James Uney. Depositing organization: University of Bristol. Publication: Adenoviral-mediated, high-level, cell-specific transgene expression: a SYN1-WPRE cassette mediates increased transgene expression with no loss of neuron specificity. Glover CP, Bienemann AS, Heywood DJ, Cosgrave AS, Uney JB. Mol Ther. 2002 May;5(5 Pt 1):509-16. 10.1006/mthe.2002.0588 PubMed 11991741.
Backbone
  Vector backbone: pXCXCMV
  Total vector size (bp): 8804
  Vector type: Mammalian Expression, Adenoviral
Growth in bacteria
  Bacterial resistance: Ampicillin, 100 μg/mL
  Growth temperature: 37°C
  Growth strain: NEB Stable
  Copy number: Unknown
Gene/Insert
  Gene/Insert name: EGFP
  Promoter: Synapsin (human SYN1)
  Cloning method: Restriction Enzyme; 5′ cloning site unknown (unknown if destroyed); 3′ cloning site unknown (unknown if destroyed)
  Sequencing primers: 5′ n/a; 3′ BGH-rev
Terms and licenses: Academic/Nonprofit Terms; Industry Terms: Not Available to Industry
Depositor comments: Adenoviral plasmid for overexpression of EGFP from synapsin promoter
How to cite: pXCX.Syn.EGFP was a gift from James Uney (Addgene plasmid # 38054 ; http://n2t.net/addgene:38054 ; RRID:Addgene_38054)
