[The description below was written by a language model from this plasmid's Addgene catalogue record and pLannotate feature annotations shown in this document.]
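Description:
pXCX.Syn.EGFP is an adenoviral shuttle (left-end transfer) plasmid built on the pXCXCMV backbone and designed to express EGFP in neurons from the human synapsin I (SYN1) promoter. The bacterial portion is pBR322-derived: it carries a ColE1/pMB1-type origin together with the rop gene and bom region, an ampicillin resistance gene with its own promoter for selection, and a remnant fragment of the tetracycline resistance gene that is presumably non-functional.

The viral portion corresponds to the left end of human adenovirus serotype 5. An inverted terminal repeat and the Ψ packaging signal are followed by the expression cassette, which occupies the position of the deleted E1 region. Downstream come a residual E1B fragment and the protein IX and IVa2 coding sequences. This flanking Ad5 sequence typically provides the homology for recombination with a plasmid or genome supplying the rest of the adenoviral genome in an E1-complementing cell line, yielding replication-defective recombinant virus; the record itself does not spell out the rescue strategy.

The cassette lies in reverse orientation relative to the ITR and Ψ, and consists of the hSyn promoter, a short multiple cloning site remnant, mammalian codon-optimized EGFP and the bovine growth hormone polyadenylation signal. No WPRE is annotated, although the associated publication concerns SYN1-WPRE cassettes.

The depositor describes the plasmid as an adenoviral construct for overexpressing EGFP from the synapsin promoter, suited to neuron-restricted fluorescent labelling. The catalogue lists a total size of 8804 bp, whereas the annotated depositor sequence is 8190 nt, a discrepancy the record does not explain.
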