Features (pLannotate 1.2.2; 16 found; start..end, strand, type, name):
     21..468     -  promoter       hSyn promoter: human synapsin I promoter; confers neuron-specific expression (Kügler et al., 2003)
    536..712     +  CDS            E1B (fragment): E1B55_ADE02 - Experimental evidence at protein level: Swiss-Prot protein existence level 1. Plays a major role to prevent cellular inhibition of viral genome replication. Assembles an SCF-like E3 ubiquitin ligase complex based on the cellular proteins ELOB, ELOC, CUL5 and RBX1, in cooperation with viral E4orf6. This viral RING-type ligase ubiquitinates cellular substrates and targets them to proteasomal degradation: TP53/p53, LIG4, MRE11-RAD50-NBS1 (MRN) complex, ITGA3, DAXX and BLM. Degradation of host TP53/p53 activity is essential for preventing E1A-induced TP53 accumulation that would othe
    815..1234    +  CDS            IX: CAP9_ADE05 - Experimental evidence at protein level: Swiss-Prot protein existence level 1. Structural component of the virion that acts as a cement protein on the capsid exterior and forms triskelion structures consisting of three molecules that stabilize three hexon trimers at the center of each icosahedral facet and fixes the peripentonal hexons. Dispensable for assembly. During virus entry, recruits the anterograde motor kinesin-1 to the capsid docked at the nuclear pore complex thereby subjecting the docked capsid to a pulling force. The resulting tension leads to capsid disruption, disper
   1300..2634    -  CDS            IVa2: PKG1_ADE05 - Experimental evidence at protein level: Swiss-Prot protein existence level 1. Component of the packaging machinery which encapsidates the viral DNA into preformed capsids and transcriptional activator of the viral major late promoter (MLP). Binds, along with packaging proteins 2 and 3, to the specific packaging sequence on the left end of viral genomic DNA and displays ATPase activity thereby providing the power stroke of the packaging machinery. The activity of packaging protein IVa2 is stimulated by protein 33K which acts as a terminase. May be the protein that pumps DNA into th
   2995..3619    +  CDS            TcR (fragment): tetracycline efflux protein; tet; confers resistance to tetracycline
   3861..4241    -  CDS            YPB1_ECOLX: Protein predicted: Swiss-Prot protein existence level 4. From Escherichia coli.
   4258..4449    +  CDS            rop: Rop protein, which maintains plasmids at low copy number; rop
   4551..4691    +  misc_feature   bom: basis of mobility region from pBR322
   4877..5465    -  rep_origin     ori: high-copy-number ColE1/pMB1/pBR322/pUC origin of replication
   5636..6496    -  CDS            AmpR: β-lactamase; bla; confers resistance to ampicillin, carbenicillin, and related antibiotics
   6497..6601    -  promoter       AmpR promoter: bla
   6707..6809    +  repeat_region  ITR: inverted terminal repeat of human adenovirus serotype 5 inverted
   6897..7047    +  misc_signal    Ad5 Ψ: packaging signal for adenovirus serotype 5
   7172..7396    -  polyA_signal   bGH poly(A) signal: bovine growth hormone polyadenylation signal
   7442..8161    -  CDS            EGFP: the original enhanced GFP (Yang et al., 1996) mammalian codon-optimized
   8169..5       -  misc_feature   MCS (fragment) (across the origin): multiple cloning site
>Addgene plasmid #38054 | pXCX.Syn.EGFP | depositor full sequence | sequence record 48247 | pXCX.Syn.EGFP sequence 8190 bps
GTACCAAGCTCTAGAGTCGACTGCGCTCTCAGGCACGACACGACTCCTCCGCTGCCCACCGCAGACTGAG
GCAGCGCTGAGTCGCCGGCGCCGCAGCGCAGATGGTCGCGCCCGTGCCCCCCTATCTCGCGCCTCGCGTG
GTGCGGTCCGGCTGGGCCGGCGGCGGCGCGGACGCGACCAAGGTGGCCGGGAAGGGGAGTTTGCGGGGGA
CCGGCGAGTGACGTCAGCGCGCCTTCAGTGCTGAGGCGGCGGTGGCGCGCGCCGCCAGGCGGGGGCGAAG
GCACTGTCCGCGGTGCTGAAGCTGGCAGTGCGCACGCGCCTCGCCGCATCCTGTTTCCCCTCCCCCTCTC
TGATAGGGGATGCGCAATTTGGGGAATGGGGGTTGGGTGCTTGTCCAGTGGGTCGGGGTCGGTCGTCAGG
TAGGCACCCCCACCCCGCCTCATCCTGGTCCTAAAACCCACTTGCACTCATACGCAGGGCCCTCTGCAGC
TGGCGCCATCGATACGCGTATATCTGGCCCGTACATCGCTAGANGATCTGGAAGGTGCTGAGGTACGATG
AGACCCGCACCAGGTGCAGACCCTGCGAGTGTGGCGGTAAACATATTAGGAACCAGCCTGTGATGCTGGA
TGTGACCGAGGAGCTGAGGCCCGATCACTTGGTGCTGGCCTGCACCCGCGCTGAGTTTGGCTCTAGCGAT
GAAGATACAGATTGAGGTACTGAAATGTGTGGGCGTGGCTTAAGGGTGGGAAAGAATATATAAGGTGGGG
GTCTTATGTAGTTTTGTATCTGTTTTGCAGCAGCCGCCGCCGCCATGAGCACCAACTCGTTTGATGGAAG
CATTGTGAGCTCATATTTGACAACGCGCATGCCCCCATGGGCCGGGGTGCGTCAGAATGTGATGGGCTCC
AGCATTGATGGTCGCCCCGTCCTGCCCGCAAACTCTACTACCTTGACCTACGAGACCGTGTCTGGAACGC
CGTTGGAGACTGCAGCCTCCGCCGCCGCTTCAGCCGCTGCAGCCACCGCCCGCGGGATTGTGACTGACTT
TGCTTTCCTGAGCCCGCTTGCAAGCAGTGCAGCTTCCCGTTCATCCGCCCGCGATGACAAGTTGACGGCT
CTTTTGGCACAATTGGATTCTTTGACCCGGGAACTTAATGTCGTTTCTCAGCAGCTGTTGGATCTGCGCC
AGCAGGTTTCTGCCCTGAAGGCTTCCTCCCCTCCCAATGCGGTTTAAAACATAAATAAAAAACCAGACTC
TGTTTGGATTTGGATCAAGCAAGTGTCTTGCTGTCTTTATTTAGGGGTTTTGCGCGCGCGGTAGGCCCGG
GACCAGCGGTCTCGGTCGTTGAGGGTCCTGTGTATTTTTTCCAGGACGTGGTAAAGGTGACTCTGGATGT
TCAGATACATGGGCATAAGCCCGTCTCTGGGGTGGAGGTAGCACCACTGCAGAGCTTCATGCTGCGGGGT
GGTGTTGTAGATGATCCAGTCGTAGCAGGAGCGCTGGGCGTGGTGCCTAAAAATGTCTTTCAGTAGCAAG
CTGATTGCCAGGGGCAGGCCCTTGGTGTAAGTGTTTACAAAGCGGTTAAGCTGGGATGGGTGCATACGTG
GGGATATGAGATGCATCTTGGACTGTATTTTTAGGTTGGCTATGTTCCCAGCCATATCCCTCCGGGGATT
CATGTTGTGCAGAACCACCAGCACAGTGTATCCGGTGCACTTGGGAAATTTGTCATGTAGCTTAGAAGGA
AATGCGTGGAAGAACTTGGAGACGCCCTTGTGACCTCCAAGATTTTCCATGCATTCGTCCATAATGATGG
CAATGGGCCCACGGGCGGCGGCCTGGGCGAAGATATTTCTGGGATCACTAACGTCATAGTTGTGTTCCAG
GATGAGATCGTCATAGGCCATTTTTACAAAGCGCGGGCGGAGGGTGCCAGACTGCGGTATAATGGTTCCA
TCCGGCCCAGGGGCGTAGTTACCCTCACAGATTTGCATTTCCCACGCTTTGAGTTCAGATGGGGGGATCA
TGTCTACCTGCGGGGCGATGAAGAAAACGGTTTCCGGGGTAGGGGAGATCAGCTGGGAAGAAAGCAGGTT
CCTGAGCAGCTGCGACTTACCGCAGCCGGTGGGCCCGTAAATCACACCTATTACCGGGTGCAACTGGTAG
TTAAGAGAGCTGCAGCTGCCGTCATCCCTGAGCAGGGGGGCCACTTCGTTAAGCATGTCCCTGACTCGCA
TGTTTTCCCTGACCAAATCCGCCAGAAGGCGCTCGCCGCCCAGCGATAGCAGTTCTTGCAAGGAAGCAAA
GTTTTTCAACGGTTTGAGACCGTCCGCCGTAGGCATGCTTTTGAGCGTTTGACCAAGCAGTTCCAGGCGG
TCCCACAGCTCGGTCACCTGCTCTACGGCATCTCGATCCAGCATATCTCCTCGTTTCGCGGGTTGGGGCG
GCTTTCGCTGTACGGCAGTAGTCGGTGCTCGTCCAGACGGGCCAGGGTCATGTCTTTCCACGGGCGCAGG
GTCCTCGTCAGCGTAGTCTGGGTCACGGTGAAGGGGTGCGCTCCGGGCTGCGCGCTGGCCAGGGTGCGCT
TGAGGCTGGTCCTGCTGGTGCTGAAGCGCTGCCGGTCTTCGCCCTGCGCGTCGGCCAGGTAGCATTTGAC
CATGGTGTCATAGTCCAGCCCCTCCGCGGCGTGGCCCTTGGCGCGCAGCTTGCCCTTGGAGGAGGCGCCG
CACGAGGGGCAGTGCAGACTTTTGAGGGCGTAGAGCTTGGGCGCGAGAAATACCGATTCCGGGGAGTAGG
CATCCGCGCCGCAGGCCCCGCAGACGGTCTCGCATTCCACGAGCCAGGTGAGCTCTGGCCGTTCGGGGTC
AAAAACCAGGTTTCCCCCATGCTTTTTGATGCGTTTCTTACCTCTGGTTTCCATGAGCCGGTGTCCACGC
TCGGTGACGAAAAGGCTGTCCGTGTCCCCGTATACAGACTTGAGAGGCCTGTCCTCGACCGATGCCCTTG
AGAGCCTTCAACCCAGTCAGCTCCTTCCGGTGGGCGCGGGGCATGACTATCGTCGCCGCACTTATGACTG
TCTTCTTTATCATGCAACTCGTAGGACAGGTGCCGGCAGCGCTCTGGGTCATTTTCGGCGAGGACCGCTT
TCGCTGGAGCGCGACGATGATCGGCCTGTCGCTTGCGGTATTCGGAATCTTGCACGCCCTCGCTCAAGCC
TTCGTCACTGGTCCCGCCACCAAACGTTTCGGCGAGAAGCAGGCCATTATCGCCGGCATGGCGGCCGACG
CGCTGGGCTACGTCTTGCTGGCGTTCGCGACGCGAGGCTGGATGGCCTTCCCCATTATGATTCTTCTCGC
TTCCGGCGGCATCGGGATGCCCGCGTTGCAGGCCATGCTGTCCAGGCAGGTAGATGACGACCATCAGGGA
CAGCTTCAAGGATCGCTCGCGGCTCTTACCAGCCTAACTTCGATCACTGGACCGCTGATCGTCACGGCGA
TTTATGCCGCCTCGGCGAGCACATGGAACGGGTTGGCATGGATTGTAGGCGCCGCCCTATACCTTGTCTG
CCTCCCCGCGTTGCGTCGCGGTGCATGGAGCCGGGCCACCTCGACCTGAATGGAAGCCGGCGGCACCTCG
CTAACGGATTCACCACTCCAAGAATTGGAGCCAATCAATTCTTGCGGAGAACTGTGAATGCGCAAACCAA
CCCTTGGCAGAACATATCCATCGCGTCCGCCATCTCCAGCAGCCGCACGCGGCGCATCTCGGGCAGCGTT
GGGTCCTGGCCACGGGTGCGCATGATCGTGCTCCTGTCGTTGAGGACCCGGCTAGGCTGGCGGGGTTGCC
TTACTGGTTAGCAGAATGAATCACCGATACGCGAGCGAACGTGAAGCGACTGCTGCTGCAAAACGTCTGC
GACCTGAGCAACAACATGAATGGTCTTCGGTTTCCGTGTTTCGTAAAGTCTGGAAACGCGGAAGTCAGCG
CCCTGCACCATTATGTTCCGGATCTGCATCGCAGGATGCTGCTGGCTACCCTGTGGAACACCTACATCTG
TATTAACGAAGCGCTGGCATTGACCCTGAGTGATTTTTCTCTGGTCCCGCCGCATCCATACCGCCAGTTG
TTTACCCTCACAACGTTCCAGTAACCGGGCATGTTCATCATCAGTAACCCGTATCGTGAGCATCCTCTCT
CGTTTCATCGGTATCATTACCCCCATGAACAGAAATCCCCCTTACACGGAGGCATCAGTGACCAAACAGG
AAAAAACCGCCCTTAACATGGCCCGCTTTATCAGAAGCCAGACATTAACGCTTCTGGAGAAACTCAACGA
GCTGGACGCGGATGAACAGGCAGACATCTGTGAATCGCTTCACGACCACGCTGATGAGCTTTACCGCAGC
TGCCTCGCGCGTTTCGGTGATGACGGTGAAAACCTCTGACACATGCAGCTCCCGGAGACGGTCACAGCTT
GTCTGTAAGCGGATGCCGGGAGCAGACAAGCCCGTCAGGGCGCGTCAGCGGGTGTTGGCGGGTGTCGGGG
CGCAGCCATGACCCAGTCACGTAGCGATAGCGGAGTGTATACTGGCTTAACTATGCGGCATCAGAGCAGA
TTGTACTGAGAGTGCACCATATGCGGTGTGAAATACCGCACAGATGCGTAAGGAGAAAATACCGCATCAG
GCGCTCTTCCGCTTCCTCGCTCACTGACTCGCTGCGCTCGGTCGTTCGGCTGCGGCGAGCGGTATCAGCT
CACTCAAAGGCGGTAATACGGTTATCCACAGAATCAGGGGATAACGCAGGAAAGAACATGTGAGCAAAAG
GCCAGCAAAAGGCCAGGAACCGTAAAAAGGCCGCGTTGCTGGCGTTTTTCCATAGGCTCCGCCCCCCTGA
CGAGCATCACAAAAATCGACGCTCAAGTCAGAGGTGGCGAAACCCGACAGGACTATAAAGATACCAGGCG
TTTCCCCCTGGAAGCTCCCTCGTGCGCTCTCCTGTTCCGACCCTGCCGCTTACCGGATACCTGTCCGCCT
TTCTCCCTTCGGGAAGCGTGGCGCTTTCTCATAGCTCACGCTGTAGGTATCTCAGTTCGGTGTAGGTCGT
TCGCTCCAAGCTGGGCTGTGTGCACGAACCCCCCGTTCAGCCCGACCGCTGCGCCTTATCCGGTAACTAT
CGTCTTGAGTCCAACCCGGTAAGACACGACTTATCGCCACTGGCAGCAGCCACTGGTAACAGGATTAGCA
GAGCGAGGTATGTAGGCGGTGCTACAGAGTTCTTGAAGTGGTGGCCTAACTACGGCTACACTAGAAGGAC
AGTATTTGGTATCTGCGCTCTGCTGAAGCCAGTTACCTTCGGAAAAAGAGTTGGTAGCTCTTGATCCGGC
AAACAAACCACCGCTGGTAGCGGTGGTTTTTTTGTTTGCAAGCAGCAGATTACGCGCAGAAAAAAAGGAT
CTCAAGAAGATCCTTTGATCTTTTCTACGGGGTCTGACGCTCAGTGGAACGAAAACTCACGTTAAGGGAT
TTTGGTCATGAGATTATCAAAAAGGATCTTCACCTAGATCCTTTTAAATTAAAAATGAAGTTTTAAATCA
ATCTAAAGTATATATGAGTAAACTTGGTCTGACAGTTACCAATGCTTAATCAGTGAGGCACCTATCTCAG
CGATCTGTCTATTTCGTTCATCCATAGTTGCCTGACTCCCCGTCGTGTAGATAACTACGATACGGGAGGG
CTTACCATCTGGCCCCAGTGCTGCAATGATACCGCGAGACCCACGCTCACCGGCTCCAGATTTATCAGCA
ATAAACCAGCCAGCCGGAAGGGCCGAGCGCAGAAGTGGTCCTGCAACTTTATCCGCCTCCATCCAGTCTA
TTAATTGTTGCCGGGAAGCTAGAGTAAGTAGTTCGCCAGTTAATAGTTTGCGCAACGTTGTTGCCATTGC
TGCAGGCATCGTGGTGTCACGCTCGTCGTTTGGTATGGCTTCATTCAGCTCCGGTTCCCAACGATCAAGG
CGAGTTACATGATCCCCCATGTTGTGCAAAAAAGCGGTTAGCTCCTTCGGTCCTCCGATCGTTGTCAGAA
GTAAGTTGGCCGCAGTGTTATCACTCATGGTTATGGCAGCACTGCATAATTCTCTTACTGTCATGCCATC
CGTAAGATGCTTTTCTGTGACTGGTGAGTACTCAACCAAGTCATTCTGAGAATAGTGTATGCGGCGACCG
AGTTGCTCTTGCCCGGCGTCAACACGGGATAATACCGCGCCACATAGCAGAACTTTAAAAGTGCTCATCA
TTGGAAAACGTTCTTCGGGGCGAAAACTCTCAAGGATCTTACCGCTGTTGAGATCCAGTTCGATGTAACC
CACTCGTGCACCCAACTGATCTTCAGCATCTTTTACTTTCACCAGCGTTTCTGGGTGAGCAAAAACAGGA
AGGCAAAATGCCGCAAAAAAGGGAATAAGGGCGACACGGAAATGTTGAATACTCATACTCTTCCTTTTTC
AATATTATTGAAGCATTTATCAGGGTTATTGTCTCATGAGCGGATACATATTTGAATGTATTTAGAAAAA
TAAACAAATAGGGGTTCCGCGCACATTTCCCCGAAAAGTGCCACCTGACGTCTAAGAAACCATTATTATC
ATGACATTAACCTATAAAAATAGGCGTATCACGAGGCCCTTTCGTCTTCAAGAATTCATCATCAATAATA
TACCTTATTTTGGATTGAAGCCAATATGATAATGAGGGGGTGGAGTTTGTGACGTGGCGCGGGGCGTGGG
AACGGGGCGGGTGACGTAGTAGTGTGGCGGAAGTGTGATGTTGCAAGTGTGGCGGAACACATGTAAGCGA
CGGATGTGGCAAAAGTGACGTTTTTGGTGTGCGCCGGTGTACACAGGAAGTGACAATTTTCGCGCGGTTT
TAGGCGGATGTTGTAGTAAATTTGGGCGTAACCGAGTAAGATTTGGCCATTTTCGCGGGAAAACTGAATA
AGAGGAAGTGAAATCTGAATAATTTTGTGTTACTCATAGCGCGTAATATTTGTCTAGGGCCGCGGGGACT
TTGACCGTTTACGTGGAGACTCGCCCAGGTGTTTTTCTCAGGTGTTTTCCGCGTTCCGGGTCAAAGTTGG
CGTTTTATTATTATAGTCAGTCTAGCTGGTTCCATAGAGCCCACCGCATCCCCAGCATGCCTGCTATTGT
CTTCCCAATCCTCCCCCTTGCTGTCCTGCCCCACCCCACCCCCCAGAATAGAATGACACCTACTCAGACA
ATGCGATGCAATTTCCTCATTTTATTAGGAAAGGACAGTGGGAGTGGCACCTTCCAGGGTCAAGGAAGGC
ACGGGGGAGGGGCAAACAACAGATGGCTGGCAACTAGAAGGCACAGTCGAGGCTGATCAGCGAGCTCTAG
ATGCATGCTCGAGCGGCCGCTTTACTTGTACAGCTCGTCCATGCCGAGAGTGATCCCGGCGGCGGTCACG
AACTCCAGCAGGACCATGTGATCGCGCTTCTCGTTGGGGTCTTTGCTCAGGGCGGACTGGGTGCTCAGGT
AGTGGTTGTCGGGCAGCAGCACGGGGCCGTCGCCGATGGGGGTGTTCTGCTGGTAGTGGTCGGCGAGCTG
CACGCTGCCGTCCTCGATGTTGTGGCGGATCTTGAAGTTCACCTTGATGCCGTTCTTCTGCTTGTCGGCC
ATGATATAGACGTTGTGGCTGTTGTAGTTGTACTCCAGCTTGTGCCCCAGGATGTTGCCGTCCTCCTTGA
AGTCGATGCCCTTCAGCTCGATGCGGTTCACCAGGGTGTCGCCCTCGAACTTCACCTCGGCGCGGGTCTT
GTAGTTGCCGTCGTCCTTGAAGAAGATGGTGCGCTCCTGGACGTAGCCTTCGGGCATGGCGGACTTGAAG
AAGTCGTGCTGCTTCATGTGGTCGGGGTAGCGGCTGAAGCACTGCACGCCGTAGGTCAGGGTGGTCACGA
GGGTGGGCCAGGGCACGGGCAGCTTGCCGGTGGTGCAGATGAACTTCAGGGTCAGCTTGCCGTAGGTGGC
ATCGCCCTCGCCCTCGCCGGACACGCTGAACTTGTGGCCGTTTACGTCGCCGTCCAGCTCGACCAGGATG
GGCACCACCCCGGTGAACAGCTCCTCGCCCTTGCTCACCATGGTGGCGACCGGTGGATCCCGGGCCCGCG
