>Addgene plasmid #38054 | pXCX.Syn.EGFP | addgene partial sequence | sequence record 48819 | BGH-rev 5'-TAGAAGGCACAGTCGAGG-3'
CGAGCGGCCGCTTTACTTGTACAGCTCGTCCATGCCGAGAGTGATCCCGGCGGCGGTCACGAACTCCAGC
AGGACCATGTGATCGCGCTTCTCGTTGGGGTCTTTGCTCAGGGCGGACTGGGTGCTCAGGTAGTGGTTGT
CGGGCAGCAGCACGGGGCCGTCGCCGATGGGGGTGTTCTGCTGGTAGTGGTCGGCGAGCTGCACGCTGCC
GTCCTCGATGTTGTGGCGGATCTTGAAGTTCACCTTGATGCCGTTCTTCTGCTTGTCGGCCATGATATAG
ACGTTGTGGCTGTTGTAGTTGTACTCCAGCTTGTGCCCCAGGATGTTGCCGTCCTCCTTGAAGTCGATGC
CCTTCAGCTCGATGCGGTTCACCAGGGTGTCGCCCTCGAACTTCACCTCGGCGCGGGTCTTGTAGTTGCC
GTCGTCCTTGAAGAAGATGGTGCGCTCCTGGACGTAGCCTTCGGGCATGGCGGACTTGAAGAAGTCGTGC
TGCTTCATGTGGTCGGGGTAGCGGCTGAAGCACTGCACGCCGTAGGTCAGGGTGGTCACGAGGGTGGGCC
AGGGCACGGGCAGCTTGCCGGTGGTGCAGATGAACTTCAGGGTCAGCTTGCCGTAGGTGGCATCGCCCTC
GCCCTCGCCGGACACGCTGAACTTGTGGCCGTTTACGTCGCCGTCCAGCTCGACCAGGATGGGCACCACC
CCGGTGAACAGCTCCTCGCCCTTGCTCACCATGGTGGCGACCGGTGGATCCCGGGCCCGCGGTACCAAGC
TCTAGAGTCGACTGCGCTCTCAGGCACGACACGACTCCTCCGCTGCCCACCGCAGACTGAGGCAGCGCTG
A
