>Addgene plasmid #38054 | pXCX.Syn.EGFP | addgene partial sequence | sequence record 50620 | EGFP-N 5'-CGTCGCCGTCCAGCTCGACCAG-3'
CGACTGCGCTCTCAGGCACGACACGACTCCTCCGCTGCCCACCGCAGACTGAGGCAGCGCTGAGTCGCCG
GCGCCGCAGCGCAGATGGTCGCGCCCGTGCCCCCCTATCTCGCGCCTCGCGTGGTGCGGTCCGGCTGGGC
CGGCGGCGGCGCGGACGCGACCAAGGTGGCCGGGAAGGGGAGTTTGCGGGGGACCGGCGAGTGACGTCAG
CGCGCC
