>Addgene plasmid #38054 | pXCX.Syn.EGFP | addgene partial sequence | sequence record 132908 | pXCX-F 5'-ACAACAGATGGCTGGCAAC-3'
CTCTAGATGCATGCTCGAGCGGCCGCTTTACTTGTACAGCTCGTCCATGCCGAGAGTGATCCCGGCGGCG
GTCACGAACTCCAGCAGGACCATGTGATCGCGCTTCTCGTTGGGGTCTTTGCTCAGGGCGGACTGGGTGC
TCAGGTAGTGGTTGTCGGGCAGCAGCACGGGGCCGTCGCCGATGGGGGTGTTCTGCTGGTAGTGGTCGGC
GAGCTGCACGCTGCCGTCCTCGATGTTGTGGCGGATCTTGAAGTTCACCTTGATGCCGTTCTTCTGCTTG
TCGGCCATGATATAGACGTTGTGGCTGTTGTAGTTGTACTCCAGCTTGTGCCCCAGGATGTTGCCGTCCT
CCTTGAAGTCGATGCCCTTCAGCTCGATGCGGTTCACCAGGGTGTCGCCCTCGAACTTCACCTCGGCGCG
GGTCTTGTAGTTGCCGTCGTCCTTGAAGAAGATGGTGCGCTCCTGGACGTAGCCTTCGGGCATGGCGGAC
TTGAAGAAGTCGTGCTGCTTCATGTGGTCGGGGTAGCGGCTGAAGCACTGCACGCCGTAGGTCAGGGTGG
TCACGAGGGTGGGCCAGGGCACGGGCAGCTTGCCGGTGGTGCAGATGAACTTCAGGGTCAGCTTGCCGTA
GGTGGCATCGCCCTCGCCCTCGCCGGACACGCTGAACTTGTGGCCGTTTACGTCGCCGTCCAGCTCGACC
AGGATGGGCACCACCCCGGTGAACAGCTCCTCGCCCTTGCTCACCATGGTGGCGACCGGTG
